Addgene plasmid #68630: pMpGWB302
Purpose: (Empty Backbone) Gateway binary vector designed for transgenic research with Marchantia polymorpha as well as other plants
Depositing lab: Takayuki Kohchi. Depositing organization: Kyoto University, Graduate School of Biostudies. Publication: Development of Gateway Binary Vector Series with Four Different Selection Markers for the Liverwort Marchantia polymorpha. Ishizaki K, Nishihama R, Ueda M, Inoue K, Ishida S, Nishimura Y, Shikanai T, Kohchi T. PLoS One. 2015 Sep 25;10(9):e0138876. doi: 10.1371/journal.pone.0138876. eCollection 2015. PONE-D-15-25288 PubMed 26406247.
Backbone
  Vector backbone: pMpGWB300
  Backbone manufacturer: Kohchi Lab., Kyoto University
  Backbone size (bp): 10455
  Modifications to backbone: CaMV 35S promoter is cloned upstream of the Gateway cassette.
  Vector type: Plant Expression
  Promoter: Cauliflower mosaic virus 35S promoter
  Selectable markers: Chlorsulfuron
Growth in bacteria
  Bacterial resistance: Chloramphenicol and Spectinomycin, 25 & 50 μg/mL
  Growth temperature: 37°C
  Growth strain: DB3.1
  Copy number: High Copy
Gene/Insert
  Cloning method: Gateway Cloning
Resource information
  A portion of this plasmid was derived from a plasmid made by: The Gateway cassette was provided by Tsuyoshi Nakagawa at Shimane University, Japan.
Terms and licenses: Academic/Nonprofit Terms; Industry Terms: Not Available to Industry
How to cite: pMpGWB302 was a gift from Takayuki Kohchi (Addgene plasmid # 68630 ; http://n2t.net/addgene:68630 ; RRID:Addgene_68630)
