[The description below was written by a language model from this plasmid's Addgene catalogue record and pLannotate feature annotations shown in this document.]
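Description:
pMpGWB302 is an empty Gateway destination binary vector for Agrobacterium-mediated plant transformation. It was designed mainly for the liverwort Marchantia polymorpha but is stated to be usable in other plants. It derives from the pMpGWB300 backbone by insertion of a cauliflower mosaic virus 35S promoter upstream of the Gateway cassette. The sequence record is about 13 kb, while the catalogue lists 10,455 bp for the backbone alone. Outside the T-DNA, the plasmid carries a ColE1/pMB1-type origin with a bom region for high-copy replication in E. coli. The pVS1 oriV, RepA and StaA functions support replication and stable maintenance in Agrobacterium. An aadA gene provides spectinomycin/streptomycin resistance for bacterial selection.

Between the nopaline-type right and left border repeats lie two expression units. The first is the CaMV 35S promoter followed by attR1, a chloramphenicol resistance gene, the ccdB toxin gene, attR2 and the NOS terminator. An LR recombination with an entry clone replaces the CmR–ccdB segment with the gene of interest, placing it under constitutive 35S control with no annotated fusion tag or reporter. Because ccdB poisons DNA gyrase, the unrecombined vector must be kept in a ccdB-tolerant strain such as DB3.1, with chloramphenicol and spectinomycin selection. ccdB also counterselects non-recombinant plasmids after the LR reaction. The second unit, in the opposite orientation near the left border, is an enhanced 35S promoter driving an acetolactate synthase coding sequence, annotated by similarity to tobacco SURB, with a CaMV polyadenylation signal. This corresponds to the chlorsulfuron selectable marker listed for transformed plants. The vector is typically used for constitutive overexpression of cloned sequences in transgenic plants, and the source publication title describes a series of these vectors with four different selection markers.
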