Features (pLannotate 1.2.2; 29 found; start..end, strand, type, name):
     54..78      -  misc_feature   RB T-DNA repeat: right border repeat from nopaline C58 T-DNA
    144..298     -  CDS            lacZα (fragment): LacZα fragment of β-galactosidase; lacZ fragment
    301..321     -  misc_feature   MCS (fragment): pUC18/19 multiple cloning site
    812..1153    +  promoter       CaMV 35S promoter: strong constitutive promoter from cauliflower mosaic virus
   1179..1303    +  protein_bind   attR1: mutant version of attR; recombination site for the Gateway® LR reaction LR Clonase™
   1340..1370    +  promoter       lac UV5 promoter: E. coli lac promoter with an "up" mutation
   1394..1423    +  promoter       cat promoter (fragment): promoter of the E. coli cat gene encoding chloramphenicol acetyltransferase
   1424..2083    +  CDS            CmR: chloramphenicol acetyltransferase; cat; confers resistance to chloramphenicol
   2262..2420    +  CDS            ccdA (fragment): CCDA_ECO57 - Also known as H, letA. Experimental evidence at protein level: Swiss-Prot protein existence level 1. Antitoxin component of a type II toxin-antitoxin (TA) system which inhibits the post-segregational killing (PSK) of plasmid-free cells, also referred to as a plasmid addiction system. Binds to and blocks the activity of CcdB; will also remove bound CcdB protein from the CcdB-GyrA complex by forming a CcdA-CcdB complex, a process termed rejuvenation. Functions as a transcriptional corepressor for the ccdAB operon, repression also requires CcdB (By similarity). From Escherichia coli
   2425..2730    +  CDS            ccdB: CcdB, a bacterial toxin that poisons DNA gyrase; ccdB; Plasmids containing the ccdB gene cannot be propagated in standard E. coli strains.
   2771..2895    -  protein_bind   attR2: mutant version of attR; recombination site for the Gateway® LR reaction LR Clonase™
   2927..3179    +  terminator     NOS terminator: nopaline synthase terminator and poly(A) signal
   3235..3257    -  protein_bind   lac operator (fragment): The lac repressor binds to the lac operator to inhibit transcription in E. coli. This inhibition can be relieved by adding lactose or isopropyl-β-D-thiogalactopyranoside (IPTG). lac repressor encoded by lacI
   3261..3291    -  promoter       lac promoter: promoter for the E. coli lac operon
   3306..3327    -  protein_bind   CAP binding site: CAP binding activates transcription in the presence of cAMP. E. coli catabolite activator protein
   3412..3587    -  polyA_signal   CaMV poly(A) signal: cauliflower mosaic virus polyadenylation signal
   3598..5343    -  CDS            ALS SURB (fragment): ILVB2_TOBAC - Experimental evidence at protein level: Swiss-Prot protein existence level 1. From Nicotiana tabacum (Common tobacco).
   5671..6347    -  promoter       CaMV 35S promoter (enhanced): cauliflower mosaic virus 35S promoter with a duplicated enhancer region
   6542..6566    -  misc_feature   LB T-DNA repeat: left border repeat from nopaline C58 T-DNA
   6825..6848    +  promoter       Pc promoter (fragment): intI1 (promoter lies within the coding sequence); class 1 integron promoter
   7024..7080    +  CDS            GmR (fragment): gentamycin acetyltransferase; aacC1; confers resistance to gentamycin
   7091..7878    +  CDS            SmR (fragment): aminoglycoside adenylyltransferase (Murphy, 1985); aadA; confers resistance to spectinomycin and streptomycin
   8124..8712    +  rep_origin     ori: high-copy-number ColE1/pMB1/pBR322/pUC origin of replication
   8898..9038    -  misc_feature   bom: basis of mobility region from pBR322
   9140..9179    -  CDS            rop (fragment): Rop protein, which maintains plasmids at low copy number; rop
   9382..9576    -  rep_origin     pVS1 oriV: origin of replication for the Pseudomonas plasmid pVS1 (Heeb et al., 2000)
   9642..10715   -  CDS            pVS1 RepA: replication protein from the Pseudomonas plasmid pVS1 (Heeb et al., 2000)
  11144..11773   -  CDS            pVS1 StaA: stability protein from the Pseudomonas plasmid pVS1 (Heeb et al., 2000)
  12333..12734   -  CDS            Y4CG_SINFN (fragment): Protein inferred from homology: Swiss-Prot protein existence level 3. From Sinorhizobium fredii (strain NBRC 101917 / NGR234).
>Addgene plasmid #68630 | pMpGWB302 | depositor full sequence | sequence record 121499 | pMpGWB302 sequence 13020 bps
TTTCACGCCCTTTTAAATATCCGATTATTCTAATAAACGCTCTTTTCTCTTAGGTTTACCCGCCAATATA
TCCTGTCAAACACTGATAGTTTAAACTGAAGGCGGGAAACGACAATCTGATCCAAGCTCAAGCTGCTCTA
GCATTCGCCATTCAGGCTGCGCAACTGTTGGGAAGGGCGATCGGTGCGGGCCTCTTCGCTATTACGCCAG
CTGGCGAAAGGGGGATGTGCTGCAAGGCGATTAAGTTGGGTAACGCCAGGGTTTTCCCAGTCACGACGTT
GTAAAACGACGGCCAGTGCCAAGCTTGCATGCCTGCAGGTCCCCAGATTAGCCTTTTCAATTTCAGAAAG
AATGCTAACCCACAGATGGTTAGAGAGGCTTACGCAGCAGGTCTCATCAAGACGATCTACCCGAGCAATA
ATCTCCAGGAAATCAAATACCTTCCCAAGAAGGTTAAAGATGCAGTCAAAAGATTCAGGACTAACTGCAT
CAAGAACACAGAGAAAGATATATTTCTCAAGATCAGAAGTACTATTCCAGTATGGACGATTCAAGGCTTG
CTTCACAAACCAAGGCAAGTAATAGAGATTGGAGTCTCTAAAAAGGTAGTTCCCACTGAATCAAAGGCCA
TGGAGTCAAAGATTCAAATAGAGGACCTAACAGAACTCGCCGTAAAGACTGGCGAACAGTTCATACAGAG
TCTCTTACGACTCAATGACAAGAAGAAAATCTTCGTCAACATGGTGGAGCACGACACACTTGTCTACTCC
AAAAATATCAAAGATACAGTCTCAGAAGACCAAAGGGCAATTGAGACTTTTCAACAAAGGGTAATATCCG
GAAACCTCCTCGGATTCCATTGCCCAGCTATCTGTCACTTTATTGTGAAGATAGTGGAAAAGGAAGGTGG
CTCCTACAAATGCCATCATTGCGATAAAGGAAAGGCCATCGTTGAAGATGCCTCTGCCGACAGTGGTCCC
AAAGATGGACCCCCACCCACGAGGAGCATCGTGGAAAAAGAAGACGTTCCAACCACGTCTTCAAAGCAAG
TGGATTGATGTGATATCTCCACTGACGTAAGGGATGACGCACAATCCCACTATCCTTCGCAAGACCCTTC
CTCTATATAAGGAAGTTCATTTCATTTGGAGAGAACACGGGGGACTCTAGAGTTATCAACAAGTTTGTAC
AAAAAAGCTGAACGAGAAACGTAAAATGATATAAATATCAATATATTAAATTAGATTTTGCATAAAAAAC
AGACTACATAATACTGTAAAACACAACATATCCAGTCACTATGGCGGCCCCTCGAGGGGCCGCATTAGGC
ACCCCAGGCTTTACACTTTATGCTTCCGGCTCGTATAATGTGTGGATTTTGAGTTAGGATCCGTCGAGAT
TTTCAGGAGCTAAGGAAGCTAAAATGGAGAAAAAAATCACTGGATATACCACCGTTGATATATCCCAATG
GCATCGTAAAGAACATTTTGAGGCATTTCAGTCAGTTGCTCAATGTACCTATAACCAGACCGTTCAGCTG
GATATTACGGCCTTTTTAAAGACCGTAAAGAAAAATAAGCACAAGTTTTATCCGGCCTTTATTCACATTC
TTGCCCGCCTGATGAATGCTCATCCGGAATTCCGTATGGCAATGAAAGACGGTGAGCTGGTGATATGGGA
TAGTGTTCACCCTTGTTACACCGTTTTCCATGAGCAAACTGAAACGTTTTCATCGCTCTGGAGTGAATAC
CACGACGATTTCCGGCAGTTTCTACACATATATTCGCAAGATGTGGCGTGTTACGGTGAAAACCTGGCCT
ATTTCCCTAAAGGGTTTATTGAGAATATGTTTTTCGTCTCAGCCAATCCCTGGGTGAGTTTCACCAGTTT
TGATTTAAACGTGGCCAATATGGACAACTTCTTCGCCCCCGTTTTCACCATGGGCAAATATTATACGCAA
GGCGACAAGGTGCTGATGCCGCTGGCGATTCAGGTTCATCATGCCGTTTGTGATGGCTTCCATGTCGGCA
GAATGCTTAATGAATTACAACAGTACTGCGATGAGTGGCAGGGCGGGGCGTAAAGATCTGGATCCGGCTT
ACTAAAAGCCAGATAACAGTATGCGTATTTGCGCGCTGATTTTTGCGGTATAAGAATATATACTGATATG
TATACCCGAAGTATGTCAAAAAGAGGTATGCTATGAAGCAGCGTATTACAGTGACAGTTGACAGCGACAG
CTATCAGTTGCTCAAGGCATATATGATGTCAATATCTCCGGTCTGGTAAGCACAACCATGCAGAATGAAG
CCCGTCGTCTGCGTGCCGAACGCTGGAAAGCGGAAAATCAGGAAGGGATGGCTGAGGTCGCCCGGTTTAT
TGAAATGAACGGCTCTTTTGCTGACGAGAACAGGGGCTGGTGAAATGCAGTTTAAGGTTTACACCTATAA
AAGAGAGAGCCGTTATCGTCTGTTTGTGGATGTACAGAGTGATATTATTGACACGCCCGGGCGACGGATG
GTGATCCCCCTGGCCAGTGCACGTCTGCTGTCAGATAAAGTCCCCCGTGAACTTTACCCGGTGGTGCATA
TCGGGGATGAAAGCTGGCGCATGATGACCACCGATATGGCCAGTGTGCCGGTCTCCGTTATCGGGGAAGA
AGTGGCTGATCTCAGCCACCGCGAAAATGACATCAAAAACGCCATTAACCTGATGTTCTGGGGAATATAA
ATGTCAGGCTCCCTTATACACAGCCAGTCTGCAGGTCGACCATAGTGACTGGATATGTTGTGTTTTACAG
TATTATGTAGTCTGTTTTTTATGCAAAATCTAATTTAATATATTGATATTTATATCATTTTACGTTTCTC
GTTCAGCTTTCTTGTACAAAGTGGTTGATAACAGCGCTTAGAGCTCGAATTTCCCCGATCGTTCAAACAT
TTGGCAATAAAGTTTCTTAAGATTGAATCCTGTTGCCGGTCTTGCGATGATTATCATATAATTTCTGTTG
AATTACGTTAAGCATGTAATAATTAACATGTAATGCATGACGTTATTTATGAGATGGGTTTTTATGATTA
GAGTCCCGCAATTATACATTTAATACGCGATAGAAAACAAAATATAGCGCGCAAACTAGGATAAATTATC
GCGCGCGGTGTCATCTATGTTACTAGATCGGGAATTGGTTCCGGAACCAATTCGTAATCATGGTCATAGC
TGTTTCCTGTGTGAAATTGTTATCCGCTCACAATTCCACACAACATACGAGCCGGAAGCATAAAGTGTAA
AGCCTGGGGTGCCTAATGAGTGAGCTAACTCACATTAGGCTGAATTAGGCGCGCCTATTTCTGAATTCAA
CACATTGCGGACGTTTTTAATGTACTGAATTAACGCCGAATTAATTCGGGGGATCTGGATTTTAGTACTG
GATTTTGGTTTTAGGAATTAGAAATTTTATTGATAGAAGTATTTTACAAATACAAATACATACTAAGGGT
TTCTTATATGCTCAACACATGAGCGAAACCCTATAGGAACCCTAAATTCCCTTATCTGGGAACTACTCAC
ACATTATTATGGAGAAACTCGAAGTTAGTATATAGTCCTTCCATCACCCTCTGTGATAATCTCCTTAAAA
CTTGCTCCCCCAGGAATCATAGGCAGAACGTGCTCCTGGTGGGGAACTATCACATCCAGTAAATAAGGAC
CGGGAGAATCTAGCATAGTTTGAATTGCTGCTCTTAGTTCATCCTTCTTCACCACACGCGCATTTGGCAC
CTTGAAACCGTCTGCAACTGTACAGAAGTCGGGGTAGATCTGCTCCTCGTGATCTGGATCACCTAAGTAA
GTATGTGCTCTGTTGGCCTTGTAGAATCTATCCTCCAATTGTACGACCATTCCTAGATGTTGGTTGTTTA
AGATCATGATCTTCACGGGTAACTTCTCCACAAAAATTGTAGCCAACTCCTGTACGTTCATCACAAAGCT
ACCATCGCCATCGATGTCGATCACAGGAATATCTGGTTGAGTTGCGGCAGCCCCCAAAGCAGAAGGAAGT
CCGAATCCCATGGCTCCAAGACCTCCAGATGTCAACCAACGCCGCGGTTCGTTGTACTTGAACCACTGGG
CTGCCCACATTTGATGTTGGCCAACACCAGTAGATATGATGGCATTTCCACCAGTGAGTTCGTACAGCGT
CTGTATGGCAGATTGAGGAGCAATGGCATCCTCGAATACGGGAAACTTCATTGGCCATTTCTGCTTTTGT
TCTTCTAGTTCTGCCACCCAGTTGGAGAAGTCGAAAGTCCTCTTTTGACTCTTCAAGAGGGCATTGATTT
CACTTAGCGCAGGTTTCACATCAGCACACATGGACACATGGGGCTGTTTGTTCTTTCCAATTTCAGCAGG
GTCAATATCGATATGAACGATGCTGGACCTGCTAGCAAAAGTCTCCAGTTTACCAGTCACTCGATCGTCG
AAACGCACTCCAAATGCCAACAACAGATCTGCTTGGTCCACGGCGTAGTTGGCGTAAACAGTTCCATGCA
TTCCAAGCATTTTCAAACTTAATGGATCAGACTCGGGATACGCTCCCAAACCCATTAAAGTCGATGTGAT
AGGAATTCCGGTAAGCTCGACAAATTCCCTCAACTCTTCGCTGGCGTGATTGCAACCTCCTCCAGAATAC
ACTACAGGCTTCTTAGAACTAGAAATGAGTCTTATAATCTGCTCGATTAACGTTGGTTCCGGTGGCCGAG
GCAGTCGTTGTAAGTAGCCCTTCAGTTGCATTGGCTGAGACCAATCTGGAATAGCCATTTGCTGTTGCAC
GTCCTTGGGAATATCTACCAAGACTGGGCCCGGCCTACCTGAAGCTGCCAAAAAGAAAGCCTCCCTGATT
ACGCGAGGGATGTCATCAATGTTCATAACAAGGTAATTGTGCTTGGTGATCGATCTCGTAACCTCCACAA
TTGGAGTTTCTTGAAAAGCATCGGTACCAATCATCCTACTGGATACTTGACCTGTAATGGCCACTAGTGG
CACACTGTCCAAGAGGGCATCAGCGAGCCCGGTAACAAGATTGGTCGCTCCAGGACCGGATGTGGCTATA
CAAACCCCTACTCGTCCAGACGATTTAGCATAACCTTCAGCAGCGAAAATCTCCCCCTGCTCGTGGCGAC
AGAGAATGTTGCGGATGCTGCTGGAACGTGTAAGAGCCTGGTGAATCTCCATAGACGCTCCGCCGGGATA
AGCGAACACCGTTCTAATCCCTTCTCGCTCAAGAGCCTCCACCAAAATGTCGGCTCCTTTGCGGGGCTCG
TCATCCTTGTAGCGAGACTGAAAGTCGGACGGGGTTGGTGCAACGAGTGACTTCCCGCTGCTAAGCCGTG
GTCCACTCACATCGACTGCAGACTGGATCTTCTCGCTAACAGCTTGGGCTTTCACTTCCAGTGAACGCTC
AGTCTTCCGAGAGGTGTTGTATGCATGTCCCCTCAGAGCGGCTCCCGAGAAGAAACCACTCCTCACCTTT
AGCTCTTTAGCTCCCTTGCAACAAGACCTTGCCGATGGCTGCACCTTCTCCAGGCTCGCTATGCTCAAAG
GCACAGCTGCGCATCCACTAATTGACGCCATGCTCGAGAGAGATAGATTTGTAGAGAGAGACTGGTGATT
TCAGCGTGTCCTCTCCAAATGAAATGAACTTCCTTATATAGAGGAAGGGTCTTGCGAAGGATAGTGGGAT
TGTGCGTCATCCCTTACGTCAGTGGAGATATCACATCAATCCACTTGCTTTGAAGACGTGGTTGGAACGT
CTTCTTTTTCCACGATGCTCCTCGTGGGTGGGGGTCCATCTTTGGGACCACTGTCGGCAGAGGCATCTTG
AACGATAGCCTTTCCTTTATCGCAATTATGGCATTTGTAGGTGCCACCTTCCTTTTCTACTGTCCTTTTG
ATGAAGTGACAGATAGCTGGGCAATGGAATCCGAGGAGGTTTCCCGATATTACCCTTTGTTGAAAAGTCT
CAATAGCCCTTTGGTCTTCTGAGACTGTATCTTTGATATTCTTGGAGTAGACGAGAGTGTCGTGCTCCAC
CATGTTCACATCAATCCACTTGCTTTGAAGACGTGGTTGGAACGTCTTCTTTTTCCACGATGCTCCTCGT
GGGTGGGGGTCCATCTTTGGGACCACTGTCGGCAGAGGCATCTTGAACGATAGCCTTTCCTTTATCGCAA
TGATGGCATTTGTAGGTGCCACCTTCCTTTTCTACTGTCCTTTTGATGAAGTGACAGATAGCTGGGCAAT
GGAATCCGAGGAGGTTTCCCGATATTACCCTTTGTTGAAAAGTCTCAATAGCCCTTTGGTCTTCTGAGAC
TGTATCTTTGATATTCTTGGAGTAGACGAGAGTGTCGTGCTCCACCATGTTGGCAAGCTGCTCTAGCCAA
TACGCAAACCGAATTCAGAAATAAATTCAGCCTAATTCGGCGTTAATTCAGTACATTAAAAACGTCCGCA
ATGTGTTATTAAGTTGTCTAAGCGTCAATTTGTTTACACCACAATATATCCTGCCACCAGCCAGCCAACA
GCTCCCCGACCGGCAGCTCGGCACAAAATCACCACTCGATACAGGCAGCCCATCAGTCCGGGACGGCGTC
AGCGGGAGAGCCGTTGTAAGGCGGCAGACTTTGCTCATGTTACCGATGCTATTCGGAAGAACGGCAACTA
AGCTGCCGGGTTTGAAACACGGATGATCTCGCGGAGGGTAGCATGTTGATTGTAACGATGACAGAGCGTT
GCTGCCTGTGATCAATTCGGGCACGAACCCAGTGGACATAAGCCTGTTCGGTTCGTAAGCTGTAATGCAA
GTAGCGTATGCGCTCACGCAACTGGTCCAGAACCTTGACCGAACGCAGCGGTGGTAACGGCGCAGTGGCG
GTTTTCATGGCTTGTTATGACTGTTTTTTTGGGGTACAGTCTATGCCTCGGGCATCCAAGCAGCAAGCGC
GTTACGCCGTGGGTCGATGTTTGATGTTATGGAGCAGCAACGATGTTACGCAGCAGGGCAGTCGCCCTAA
AACAAAGTTAAACATCATGGGGGAAGCGGTGATCGCCGAAGTATCGACTCAACTATCAGAGGTAGTTGGC
GTCATCGAGCGCCATCTCGAACCGACGTTGCTGGCCGTACATTTGTACGGCTCCGCAGTGGATGGCGGCC
TGAAGCCACACAGTGATATTGATTTGCTGGTTACGGTGACCGTAAGGCTTGATGAAACAACGCGGCGAGC
TTTGATCAACGACCTTTTGGAAACTTCGGCTTCCCCTGGAGAGAGCGAGATTCTCCGCGCTGTAGAAGTC
ACCATTGTTGTGCACGACGACATCATTCCGTGGCGTTATCCAGCTAAGCGCGAACTGCAATTTGGAGAAT
GGCAGCGCAATGACATTCTTGCAGGTATCTTCGAGCCAGCCACGATCGACATTGATCTGGCTATCTTGCT
GACAAAAGCAAGAGAACATAGCGTTGCCTTGGTAGGTCCAGCGGCGGAGGAACTCTTTGATCCGGTTCCT
GAACAGGATCTATTTGAGGCGCTAAATGAAACCTTAACGCTATGGAACTCGCCGCCCGACTGGGCTGGCG
ATGAGCGAAATGTAGTGCTTACGTTGTCCCGCATTTGGTACAGCGCAGTAACCGGCAAAATCGCGCCGAA
GGATGTCGCTGCCGACTGGGCAATGGAGCGCCTGCCGGCCCAGTATCAGCCCGTCATACTTGAAGCTAGA
CAGGCTTATCTTGGACAAGAAGAAGATCGCTTGGCCTCGCGCGCAGATCAGTTGGAAGAATTTGTCCACT
ACGTGAAAGGCGAGATCACCAAGGTAGTCGGCAAATAATGTCTAGCTAGAAATTCGTTCAAGCCGACGCC
GCTTCGCGGCGCGGCTTAACTCAAGCGTTAGATGCACTAAGCACATAATTGCTCACAGCCAAACTATCAG
GTCAAGTCTGCTTTTATTATTTTTAAGCGTGCATAATAAGCCCTACACAAATTGGGAGATATATCATGCA
TGACCAAAATCCCTTAACGTGAGTTTTCGTTCCACTGAGCGTCAGACCCCGTAGAAAAGATCAAAGGATC
TTCTTGAGATCCTTTTTTTCTGCGCGTAATCTGCTGCTTGCAAACAAAAAAACCACCGCTACCAGCGGTG
GTTTGTTTGCCGGATCAAGAGCTACCAACTCTTTTTCCGAAGGTAACTGGCTTCAGCAGAGCGCAGATAC
CAAATACTGTCCTTCTAGTGTAGCCGTAGTTAGGCCACCACTTCAAGAACTCTGTAGCACCGCCTACATA
CCTCGCTCTGCTAATCCTGTTACCAGTGGCTGCTGCCAGTGGCGATAAGTCGTGTCTTACCGGGTTGGAC
TCAAGACGATAGTTACCGGATAAGGCGCAGCGGTCGGGCTGAACGGGGGGTTCGTGCACACAGCCCAGCT
TGGAGCGAACGACCTACACCGAACTGAGATACCTACAGCGTGAGCTATGAGAAAGCGCCACGCTTCCCGA
AGGGAGAAAGGCGGACAGGTATCCGGTAAGCGGCAGGGTCGGAACAGGAGAGCGCACGAGGGAGCTTCCA
GGGGGAAACGCCTGGTATCTTTATAGTCCTGTCGGGTTTCGCCACCTCTGACTTGAGCGTCGATTTTTGT
GATGCTCGTCAGGGGGGCGGAGCCTATGGAAAAACGCCAGCAACGCGGCCTTTTTACGGTTCCTGGCCTT
TTGCTGGCCTTTTGCTCACATGTTCTTTCCTGCGTTATCCCCTGATTCTGTGGATAACCGTATTACCGCC
TTTGAGTGAGCTGATACCGCTCGCCGCAGCCGAACGACCGAGCGCAGCGAGTCAGTGAGCGAGGAAGCGG
AAGAGCGCCTGATGCGGTATTTTCTCCTTACGCATCTGTGCGGTATTTCACACCGCATATGGTGCACTCT
CAGTACAATCTGCTCTGATGCCGCATAGTTAAGCCAGTATACACTCCGCTATCGCTACGTGACTGGGTCA
TGGCTGCGCCCCGACACCCGCCAACACCCGCTGACGCGCCCTGACGGGCTTGTCTGCTCCCGGCATCCGC
TTACAGACAAGCTGTGACCGTCTCCGGGAGCTGCATGTGTCAGAGGTTTTCACCGTCATCACCGAAACGC
GCGAGGCAGGGTGCCTTGATGTGGGCGCCGGCGGTCGAGTGGCGACGGCGCGGCTTGTCCGCGCCCTGGT
AGATTGCCTGGCCGTAGGCCAGCCATTTTTGAGCGGCCAGCGGCCGCGATAGGCCGACGCGAAGCGGCGG
GGCGTAGGGAGCGCAGCGACCGAAGGGTAGGCGCTTTTTGCAGCTCTTCGGCTGTGCGCTGGCCAGACAG
TTATGCACAGGCCAGGCGGGTTTTAAGAGTTTTAATAAGTTTTAAAGAGTTTTAGGCGGAAAAATCGCCT
TTTTTCTCTTTTATATCAGTCACTTACATGTGTGACCGGTTCCCAATGTACGGCTTTGGGTTCCCAATGT
ACGGGTTCCGGTTCCCAATGTACGGCTTTGGGTTCCCAATGTACGTGCTATCCACAGGAAAGAGACCTTT
TCGACCTTTTTCCCCTGCTAGGGCAATTTGCCCTAGCATCTGCTCCGTACATTAGGAACCGGCGGATGCT
TCGCCCTCGATCAGGTTGCGGTAGCGCATGACTAGGATCGGGCCAGCCTGCCCCGCCTCCTCCTTCAAAT
CGTACTCCGGCAGGTCATTTGACCCGATCAGCTTGCGCACGGTGAAACAGAACTTCTTGAACTCTCCGGC
GCTGCCACTGCGTTCGTAGATCGTCTTGAACAACCATCTGGCTTCTGCCTTGCCTGCGGCGCGGCGTGCC
AGGCGGTAGAGAAAACGGCCGATGCCGGGATCGATCAAAAAGTAATCGGGGTGAACCGTCAGCACGTCCG
GGTTCTTGCCTTCTGTGATCTCGCGGTACATCCAATCAGCTAGCTCGATCTCGATGTACTCCGGCCGCCC
GGTTTCGCTCTTTACGATCTTGTAGCGGCTAATCAAGGCTTCACCCTCGGATACCGTCACCAGGCGGCCG
TTCTTGGCCTTCTTCGTACGCTGCATGGCAACGTGCGTGGTGTTTAACCGAATGCAGGTTTCTACCAGGT
CGTCTTTCTGCTTTCCGCCATCGGCTCGCCGGCAGAACTTGAGTACGTCCGCAACGTGTGGACGGAACAC
GCGGCCGGGCTTGTCTCCCTTCCCTTCCCGGTATCGGTTCATGGATTCGGTTAGATGGGAAACCGCCATC
AGTACCAGGTCGTAATCCCACACACTGGCCATGCCGGCCGGCCCTGCGGAAACCTCTACGTGCCCGTCTG
GAAGCTCGTAGCGGATCACCTCGCCAGCTCGTCGGTCACGCTTCGACAGACGGAAAACGGCCACGTCCAT
GATGCTGCGACTATCGCGGGTGCCCACGTCATAGAGCATCGGAACGAAAAAATCTGGTTGCTCGTCGCCC
TTGGGCGGCTTCCTAATCGACGGCGCACCGGCTGCCGGCGGTTGCCGGGATTCTTTGCGGATTCGATCAG
CGGCCGCTTGCCACGATTCACCGGGGCGTGCTTCTGCCTCGATGCGTTGCCGCTGGGCGGCCTGCGCGGC
CTTCAACTTCTCCACCAGGTCATCACCCAGCGCCGCGCCGATTTGTACCGGGCCGGATGGTTTGCGACCG
CTCACGCCGATTCCTCGGGCTTGGGGGTTCCAGTGCCATTGCAGGGCCGGCAGACAACCCAGCCGCTTAC
GCCTGGCCAACCGCCCGTTCCTCCACACATGGGGCATTCCACGGCGTCGGTGCCTGGTTGTTCTTGATTT
TCCATGCCGCCTCCTTTAGCCGCTAAAATTCATCTACTCATTTATTCATTTGCTCATTTACTCTGGTAGC
TGCGCGATGTATTCAGATAGCAGCTCGGTAATGGTCTTGCCTTGGCGTACCGCGTACATCTTCAGCTTGG
TGTGATCCTCCGCCGGCAACTGAAAGTTGACCCGCTTCATGGCTGGCGTGTCTGCCAGGCTGGCCAACGT
TGCAGCCTTGCTGCTGCGTGCGCTCGGACGGCCGGCACTTAGCGTGTTTGTGCTTTTGCTCATTTTCTCT
TTACCTCATTAACTCAAATGAGTTTTGATTTAATTTCAGCGGCCAGCGCCTGGACCTCGCGGGCAGCGTC
GCCCTCGGGTTCTGATTCAAGAACGGTTGTGCCGGCGGCGGCAGTGCCTGGGTAGCTCACGCGCTGCGTG
ATACGGGACTCAAGAATGGGCAGCTCGTACCCGGCCAGCGCCTCGGCAACCTCACCGCCGATGCGCGTGC
CTTTGATCGCCCGCGACACGACAAAGGCCGCTTGTAGCCTTCCATCCGTGACCTCAATGCGCTGCTTAAC
CAGCTCCACCAGGTCGGCGGTGGCCCATATGTCGTAAGGGCTTGGCTGCACCGGAATCAGCACGAAGTCG
GCTGCCTTGATCGCGGACACAGCCAAGTCCGCCGCCTGGGGCGCTCCGTCGATCACTACGAAGTCGCGCC
GGCCGATGGCCTTCACGTCGCGGTCAATCGTCGGGCGGTCGATGCCGACAACGGTTAGCGGTTGATCTTC
CCGCACGGCCGCCCAATCGCGGGCACTGCCCTGGGGATCGGAATCGACTAACAGAACATCGGCCCCGGCG
AGTTGCAGGGCGCGGGCTAGATGGGTTGCGATGGTCGTCTTGCCTGACCCGCCTTTCTGGTTAAGTACAG
CGATAACCTTCATGCGTTCCCCTTGCGTATTTGTTTATTTACTCATCGCATCATATACGCAGCGACCGCA
TGACGCAAGCTGTTTTACTCAAATACACATCACCTTTTTAGACGGCGGCGCTCGGTTTCTTCAGCGGCCA
AGCTGGCCGGCCAGGCCGCCAGCTTGGCATCAGACAAACCGGCCAGGATTTCATGCAGCCGCACGGTTGA
GACGTGCGCGGGCGGCTCGAACACGTACCCGGCCGCGATCATCTCCGCCTCGATCTCTTCGGTAATGAAA
AACGGTTCGTCCTGGCCGTCCTGGTGCGGTTTCATGCTTGTTCCTCTTGGCGTTCATTCTCGGCGGCCGC
CAGGGCGTCGGCCTCGGTCAATGCGTCCTCACGGAAGGCACCGCGCCGCCTGGCCTCGGTGGGCGTCACT
TCCTCGCTGCGCTCAAGTGCGCGGTACAGGGTCGAGCGATGCACGCCAAGCAGTGCAGCCGCCTCTTTCA
CGGTGCGGCCTTCCTGGTCGATCAGCTCGCGGGCGTGCGCGATCTGTGCCGGGGTGAGGGTAGGGCGGGG
GCCAAACTTCACGCCTCGGGCCTTGGCGGCCTCGCGCCCGCTCCGGGTGCGGTCGATGATTAGGGAACGC
TCGAACTCGGCAATGCCGGCGAACACGGTCAACACCATGCGGCCGGCCGGCGTGGTGGTGTCGGCCCACG
GCTCTGCCAGGCTACGCAGGCCCGCGCCGGCCTCCTGGATGCGCTCGGCAATGTCCAGTAGGTCGCGGGT
GCTGCGGGCCAGGCGGTCTAGCCTGGTCACTGTCACAACGTCGCCAGGGCGTAGGTGGTCAAGCATCCTG
GCCAGCTCCGGGCGGTCGCGCCTGGTGCCGGTGATCTTCTCGGAAAACAGCTTGGTGCAGCCGGCCGCGT
GCAGTTCGGCCCGTTGGTTGGTCAAGTCCTGGTCGTCGGTGCTGACGCGGGCATAGCCCAGCAGGCCAGC
GGCGGCGCTCTTGTTCATGGCGTAATGTCTCCGGTTCTAGTCGCAAGTATTCTACTTTATGCGACTAAAA
CACGCGACAAGAAAACGCCAGGAAAAGGGCAGGGCGGCAGCCTGTCGCGTAACTTAGGACTTGTGCGACA
TGTCGTTTTCAGAAGACGGCTGCACTGAACGTCAGAAGCCGACTGCACTATAGCAGCGGAGGGGTTGGAT
CAAAGTACTTTGATCCCGAGGGGAACCCTGTGGTTGGCATGCACATACAAATGGACGAACGGATAAACCT
