>Addgene plasmid #68630 | pMpGWB302 | addgene partial sequence | sequence record 152572 | CAT-R 5'-GCAACTGACTGAAATGCCTC-3'
ATTTTTTTCTCCATTTTAGCTTCCTTAGCTCCTGAAAATCTCGACGGATCCTAACTCAAAATCCACACAT
TATACGAGCCGGAAGCATAAAGTGTAAAGCCTGGGGTGCCTAATGCGGCCCCTCGAGGGGCCGCCATAGT
GACTGGATATGTTGTGTTTTACAGTATTATGTAGTCTGTTTTTTATGCAAAATCTAATTTAATATATTGA
TATTTATATCATTTTACGTTTCTCGTTCAGCTTTTTTGTACAAACTTGTTGATAACTCTAGAGTCCCCCG
TGTTCTCTCCAAATGAAATGAACTTCCTTATATAGAGGAAGGGTCTTGCGAAGGATAGTGGGATTGTGCG
TCATCCCTTACGTCAGTGGAGATATCACATCAATCCACTTGCTTTGAAGACGTGGTTGGAACGTCTTCTT
TTTCCACGATGCTCCTCGTGGGTGGGGGTCCATCTTTGGGACCACTG
